>Addgene plasmid #19647 | pGC379 | depositor full sequence | sequence record 9279 | Author sequence
AAGCTTGCATGCCTGCAGGTCGACTCTAGACCGCGGTTTTGGCGCGGATCCACTAGTTCTAGCTTCAAAA
GCGCTCTGAAGTTCCTATACTTTCTAGAGAATAGGAACTTCGGAATAGGAACTTCAAGATCCCCGGTAGA
AAAAATGAGTAAAGGAGAAGAACTTTTCACTGGAGTTGTCCCAATTCTTGTTGAATTAGATGGTGATGTT
AATGGGCACAAATTTTCTGTCAGTGGAGAGGGTGAAGGTGATGCAACATACGGAAAACTTACCCTTAAAT
TTATTTGCACTACTGGAAAACTACCTGTTCCATGGGTAAGTTTAAACATATATATACTAACTAACCCTGA
TTATTTAAATTTTCAGCCAACACTTGTCACTACTTTCTGTTATGGTGTTCAATGCTTCTCGAGATACCCA
GATCATATGAAACGGCATGACTTTTTCAAGAGTGCCATGCCCGAAGGTTATGTACAGGAAAGAACTATAT
TTTTCAAAGATGACGGGAACTACAAGACACGTAAGTTTAAACAGTTCGGTACTAACTAACCATACATATT
TAAATTTTCAGGTGCTGAAGTCAAGTTTGAAGGTGATACCCTTGTTAATAGAATCGAGTTAAAAGGTATT
GATTTTAAAGAAGATGGAAACATTCTTGGACACAAATTGGAATACAACTATAACTCACACAATGTATACA
TCATGGCAGACAAACAAAAGAATGGAATCAAAGTTGTAAGTTTAAACATGATTTTACTAACTAACTAATC
TGATTTAAATTTTCAGAACTTCAAAATTAGACACAACATTGAAGATGGAAGCGTTCAACTAGCAGACCAT
TATCAACAAAATACTCCAATTGGCGATGGCCCTGTCCTTTTACCAGACAACCATTACCTGTCCACACAAT
CTGCCCTTTCGAAAGATCCCAACGAAAAGAGAGACCACATGGTCCTTCTTGAGTTTGTAACAGCTGCTGG
GATTACACATGGCATGGACGAACTATACAAAAGCCCACAAGCTTTGGAATTCGCTAGCCGGCCATACAAG
TAATCCGGATGATCGACGCCAACGTCGTTGAATTTTCAAATTTTAAATACTGAATATTTGTTTTTTTTCC
TATTATTTATTTATTCTCTTTGTGTTTTTTTTCTTGCTTTCTAAAAAATTAATTCAATCCAAATCTAAAC
ATGAGCGGTTTTTTTTCTCTTTCCGTCTCCCAATTCGTATTCCGCTCCTCTCATCTGAACACAATGTGCA
AGTTTATTTATCTTCTCGCTTTCATTTCATTAGGACGTGGGGGGAATTGGTGGAAGGGGGAAACACACAA
AAGGATGATGGAAATGAAATAAGGACACACAATATGCAACAACATTCAATTCAGAAATATGGAGGAAGGT
TTAAAAGAAAACATAAAAATATATAGAGGAGGAAGGAAAACTAGTAAAAAATAAGCAAAGAAATTAGGCG
AACGATGAGAATTGTCCTCGCTTGGGCCCTTTCGTCTCGCGCGTTTCGGTGATGACGGTGAAAACCTCTG
ACACATGCAGCTCCCGGAGACGGTCACAGCTTGTCTGTAAGCGGATGCCGGGAGCAGACAAGCCCGTCAG
GGCGCGTCAGCGGGTGTTGGCGGGTGTCGGGGCTGGCTTAACTATGCGGCATCAGAGCAGATTGTACTGA
GAGTGCACCATATGCGGTGTGAAATACCGCACAGATGCGTAAGGAGAAAATACCGCATCAGGCGGCCTTA
AGGGCCTCGTGATACGCCTATTTTTATAGGTTAATGTCATGATAATAATGGTTTCTTAGACGTCAGGTGG
CACTTTTCGGGGAAATGTGCGCGGAACCCCTATTTGTTTATTTTTCTAAATACATTCAAATATGTATCCG
CTCATGAGACAATAACCCTGATAAATGCTTCAATAATATTGAAAAAGGAAGAGTATGAGTATTCAACATT
TCCGTGTCGCCCTTATTCCCTTTTTTGCGGCATTTTGCCTTCCTGTTTTTGCTCACCCAGAAACGCTGGT
GAAAGTAAAAGATGCTGAAGATCAGTTGGGTGCACGAGTGGGTTACATCGAACTGGATCTCAACAGCGGT
AAGATCCTTGAGAGTTTTCGCCCCGAAGAACGTTTTCCAATGATGAGCACTTTTAAAGTTCTGCTATGTG
GCGCGGTATTATCCCGTATTGACGCCGGGCAAGAGCAACTCGGTCGCCGCATACACTATTCTCAGAATGA
CTTGGTTGAGTACTCACCAGTCACAGAAAAGCATCTTACGGATGGCATGACAGTAAGAGAATTATGCAGT
GCTGCCATAACCATGAGTGATAACACTGCGGCCAACTTACTTCTGACAACGATCGGAGGACCGAAGGAGC
TAACCGCTTTTTTGCACAACATGGGGGATCATGTAACTCGCCTTGATCGTTGGGAACCGGAGCTGAATGA
AGCCATACCAAACGACGAGCGTGACACCACGATGCCTGTAGCAATGGCAACAACGTTGCGCAAACTATTA
ACTGGCGAACTACTTACTCTAGCTTCCCGGCAACAATTAATAGACTGGATGGAGGCGGATAAAGTTGCAG
GACCACTTCTGCGCTCGGCCCTTCCGGCTGGCTGGTTTATTGCTGATAAATCTGGAGCCGGTGAGCGTGG
GTCTCGCGGTATCATTGCAGCACTGGGGCCAGATGGTAAGCCCTCCCGTATCGTAGTTATCTACACGACG
GGGAGTCAGGCAACTATGGATGAACGAAATAGACAGATCGCTGAGATAGGTGCCTCACTGATTAAGCATT
GGTAACTGTCAGACCAAGTTTACTCATATATACTTTAGATTGATTTAAAACTTCATTTTTAATTTAAAAG
GATCTAGGTGAAGATCCTTTTTGATAATCTCATGACCAAAATCCCTTAACGTGAGTTTTCGTTCCACTGA
GCGTCAGACCCCGTAGAAAAGATCAAAGGATCTTCTTGAGATCCTTTTTTTCTGCGCGTAATCTGCTGCT
TGCAAACAAAAAAACCACCGCTACCAGCGGTGGTTTGTTTGCCGGATCAAGAGCTACCAACTCTTTTTCC
GAAGGTAACTGGCTTCAGCAGAGCGCAGATACCAAATACTGTCCTTCTAGTGTAGCCGTAGTTAGGCCAC
CACTTCAAGAACTCTGTAGCACCGCCTACATACCTCGCTCTGCTAATCCTGTTACCAGTGGCTGCTGCCA
GTGGCGATAAGTCGTGTCTTACCGGGTTGGACTCAAGACGATAGTTACCGGATAAGGCGCAGCGGTCGGG
CTGAACGGGGGGTTCGTGCACACAGCCCAGCTTGGAGCGAACGACCTACACCGAACTGAGATACCTACAG
CGTGAGCATTGAGAAAGCGCCACGCTTCCCGAAGGGAGAAAGGCGGACAGGTATCCGGTAAGCGGCAGGG
TCGGAACAGGAGAGCGCACGAGGGAGCTTCCAGGGGGAAACGCCTGGTATCTTTATAGTCCTGTCGGGTT
TCGCCACCTCTGACTTGAGCGTCGATTTTTGTGATGCTCGTCAGGGGGGCGGAGCCTATGGAAAAACGCC
AGCAACGCGGCCTTTTTACGGTTCCTGGCCTTTTGCTGGCCTTTTGCTCACATGTTCTTTCCTGCGTTAT
CCCCTGATTCTGTGGATAACCGTATTACCGCCTTTGAGTGAGCTGATACCGCTCGCCGCAGCCGAACGAC
CGAGCGCAGCGAGTCAGTGAGCGAGGAAGCGGAAGAGCGCCCAATACGCAAACCGCCTCTCCCCGCGCGT
TGGCCGATTCATTAATGCAGCTGGCACGACAGGTTTCCCGACTGGAAAGCGGGCAGTGAGCGCAACGCAA
TTAATGTGAGTTAGCTCACTCATTAGGCACCCCAGGCTTTACACTTTATGCTTCCGGCTCGTATGTTGTG
TGGAATTGTGAGCGGATAACAATTTCACACAGGAAACAGCTATGACCATGATTACGCCAAGCTGTAAGTT
TAAACATGATCTTACTAACTAACTATTCTCATTTAAATTTTCAGAGCTTAAAAATGGCTGAAATCACTCA
CAACGATGGATACGCTAACAACTTGGAAATGAAAT
Features (pLannotate 1.2.2; 13 found; start..end, strand, type, name):
      1..30      -  misc_feature   MCS (fragment): pUC18/19 multiple cloning site
     46..62      -  misc_feature   MCS (fragment): pBluescript multiple cloning site
     78..125     -  protein_bind   FRT: FLP-mediated recombination occurs in the 8-bp core sequence TCTAGAAA (Turan and Bode, 2011). FLP recombinase from the Saccharomyces cerevisiae 2μ plasmid
    148..1008    +  CDS            sg25: sg25 is a basic (constitutively fluorescent) green fluorescent protein published in 1997, derived from Aequorea victoria.
   1506..1541    +  CDS            rop (fragment): Rop protein, which maintains plasmids at low copy number; rop
   1643..1742    +  misc_feature   bom (fragment): basis of mobility region from pBR322
   1840..1944    +  promoter       AmpR promoter: bla
   1945..2805    +  CDS            AmpR: β-lactamase; bla; confers resistance to ampicillin, carbenicillin, and related antibiotics
   2976..3564    +  rep_origin     ori: high-copy-number ColE1/pMB1/pBR322/pUC origin of replication
   3747..3839    +  CDS            lacI (fragment): lac repressor; lacI; The lac repressor binds to the lac operator to inhibit transcription in E. coli. This inhibition can be relieved by adding lactose or isopropyl-β-D-thiogalactopyranoside (IPTG).
   3852..3873    +  protein_bind   CAP binding site: CAP binding activates transcription in the presence of cAMP. E. coli catabolite activator protein
   3888..3918    +  promoter       lac promoter: promoter for the E. coli lac operon
   3926..3942    +  protein_bind   lac operator: The lac repressor binds to the lac operator to inhibit transcription in E. coli. This inhibition can be relieved by adding lactose or isopropyl-β-D-thiogalactopyranoside (IPTG). lac repressor encoded by lacI
