[The description below was written by a language model from this plasmid's Addgene catalogue record and pLannotate feature annotations shown in this document.]
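Description:
pGC379 is a small (about 4.1 kb) high-copy, ampicillin-selected plasmid from a set of components built for a "FLP-Out" system of controlled gene expression in Caenorhabditis elegans. It is based on the pGC305 backbone and is catalogued as a worm expression, FLP/FRT vector. Propagation in E. coli relies on a ColE1/pUC-type origin and a β-lactamase (AmpR) gene under its own promoter. The annotated lac promoter, operator and CAP site, together with short rop, bom and lacI fragments, are remnants of the cloning-vector backbone rather than functional parts of the payload.

The insert, written as <*-GFP::let-858(3'), consists of a single FRT site followed by a GFP coding sequence derived from Aequorea victoria. The name indicates that this is followed by the 3' region of the C. elegans let-858 gene, which would supply 3' end processing signals. The feature table annotates the FRT (the target of the yeast 2μ FLP recombinase) and the GFP variant, but it does not annotate the let-858 3' region, which presumably lies in the unannotated stretch downstream of GFP. No worm promoter is listed in the record or found in the feature table, and remnants of multiple cloning sites sit just upstream of the FRT.

The arrangement therefore looks like a promoterless module, the downstream half of a FLP-out cassette. In such a cassette, a promoter and an FRT-flanked blocking segment are placed upstream, and FLP-mediated excision between the FRT sites then brings GFP under promoter control. The record does not spell out the plasmid's exact role, so its use as a building block for assembling complete FLP-out reporter constructs is an inference.
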