Addgene plasmid #19647: pGC379
Depositing lab: Jane Hubbard. Depositing organization: NYU Grossman School of Medicine. Publication: A "FLP-Out" system for controlled gene expression in Caenorhabditis elegans. Voutev R, Hubbard EJ. Genetics. 2008 Sep;180(1):103-19. doi: 10.1534/genetics.108.090274. PubMed 18723890.
Backbone
  Vector backbone: pGC305
  Vector type: Worm Expression ; FLP/FRT
Growth in bacteria
  Bacterial resistance: Ampicillin, 100 μg/mL
  Growth temperature: 37°C
  Growth strain: DH5alpha
  Copy number: High Copy
Gene/Insert
  Gene/Insert name: <*-GFP::let-858(3’)
  Species: C. elegans (nematode), S. cerevisiae (budding yeast); A. victoria
  Cloning method: Restriction Enzyme
  Sequencing primers: 5′ M13R
Terms and licenses: Academic/Nonprofit Terms; Industry Terms: Not Available to Industry
How to cite: pGC379 was a gift from Jane Hubbard (Addgene plasmid # 19647 ; http://n2t.net/addgene:19647 ; RRID:Addgene_19647)
