>Addgene plasmid #19647 | pGC379 | addgene partial sequence | sequence record 25472 | 19647 with GFP-R
TTCTCCTTTACTCATTTTTTCTACCGGGGATCTTGAAGTTCCTATTCCGAAGTTCCTATTCTCTAGAAAG
TATAGGAACTTCAGAGCGCTTTTGAAGCTAGAACTAGTGGATCCGCGCCAAAACCGCGGTCTAGAGTCGA
CCTGCAGGCATGCAAGCTTATTTCATTTCCAAGTTGTTAGCGTATCCATCGTTGTGAGTGATTTCAGCCA
TTTTTAAGCTCTGAAAATTTAAATGAGAATAGTTAGTTAGTAAGATCATGTTTAAACTTACAGCTTGGCG
TAATCATGGTCATAGCTGTTTCCTGTGTGAAATTGTTATCCGCTCACAATTCCACACAACATACGAGCCG
GAAGCATAAAGTGTAAAGCCTGGGGTGCCTAATGAGTGAGCTAACTCACATTAATTGCGTTGCGCTCACT
GCCCGCTTTCCAGTCGGGAAACCTGTCGTGCCAGCTGCATTAATGAATCGGCCAACGCGCGGGGAGAGGC
GGTTTGCGTATTGGGCGCTCTTCCGCTTCCTCGCTCACTGACTCGCTGCGCTCGGTCGTTCGGCTGCGGC
GAGCGGTATCAGCTCACTCAAAGGCGGTAATACGGTTATCCACAGAAT
